Addgene plasmid #141699: TFORF0783
Purpose: Lentiviral vector for overexpressing transcription factor ORFs with unique 24-bp barcodes. Barcodes facilitate identification of transcription factors in pooled screens.
Depositing lab: Feng Zhang. Depositing organization: Broad Institute. Publication: A transcription factor atlas of directed differentiation. Joung J, Ma S, Tay T, Geiger-Schuller KR, Kirchgatterer PC, Verdine VK, Guo B, Arias-Garcia MA, Allen WE, Singh A, Kuksenko O, Abudayyeh OO, Gootenberg JS, Fu Z, Macrae RK, Buenrostro JD, Regev A, Zhang F. Cell. 2023 Jan 5;186(1):209-229.e26. doi: 10.1016/j.cell.2022.11.026. PubMed 36608654.
Backbone
  Vector backbone: pLX_TRC317
  Backbone manufacturer: Broad Institute Genetic Perturbation Platform
  Backbone size w/o insert (bp): 8264
  Vector type: Mammalian Expression, Lentiviral
  Selectable markers: Puromycin
Growth in bacteria
  Bacterial resistance: Ampicillin, 100 μg/mL
  Growth temperature: 37°C
  Growth strain: NEB Stable
  Copy number: High Copy
Gene/Insert
  Gene/Insert name: SEBOX
  Species: H. sapiens (human)
  Insert size (bp): 674
  Entrez Gene: SEBOX (a.k.a. OG9, OG-9, OG9X)
  Promoter: EF1a
  Cloning method: Unknown
  Sequencing primers: 5′ GGGTGGAGACTGAAGTTAGGCCAG; 3′ CACATAGCGTAAAAGGAGCAACATAG
Terms and licenses: Academic/Nonprofit Terms; Industry Terms: Not Available to Industry
Depositor comments: NM_001080837,ENST00000536498 . The transcription factor ORF portion of this plasmid was synthesized by Genewiz. Please test multiple small colonies in case of plasmid recombination. To make this collection available in a timely manner, a portion of this collection was not fully sequenced by Addgene. If an Addgene verified full plasmid sequence is not available, please contact us prior to placing an order to request the full sequence.
How to cite: TFORF0783 was a gift from Feng Zhang (Addgene plasmid # 141699 ; http://n2t.net/addgene:141699 ; RRID:Addgene_141699)
