[The description below was written by a language model from this plasmid's Addgene catalogue record and pLannotate feature annotations shown in this document.]
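Description:
TFORF0783 is a lentiviral mammalian expression plasmid built on the pLX_TRC317 backbone and carrying the human transcription factor SEBOX (also called OG9X), a probable homeobox-type regulator implicated in mesoderm and endoderm specification. It belongs to a barcoded transcription factor ORF collection in which each clone carries a unique 24-bp barcode, so that individual factors can be identified by sequencing in pooled overexpression screens. The barcode is not annotated as a separate feature in the table. In bacteria the plasmid is maintained by a high-copy ColE1/pUC origin and selected with ampicillin through the bla gene. An f1 origin and remnants of a lac/lacZα cloning region with T7 and T3 promoters are also present in the backbone.

The viral portion follows a third-generation, self-inactivating design. An RSV promoter fused to a truncated HIV-1 5' LTR drives genomic RNA production in packaging cells, followed by the Ψ packaging signal, a gag fragment, the RRE for Rev-dependent nuclear export, and a cPPT/CTS element. The ΔU3 3' LTR inactivates LTR promoter activity after integration. Within the provirus, an SV40 early promoter drives puromycin N-acetyltransferase for selection of transduced cells, and a separate EF-1α promoter drives constitutive expression of the SEBOX ORF. A WPRE downstream of the ORF enhances transcript stability and expression. The short U6 promoter fragment annotated between the ORF and the WPRE is probably residual vector sequence rather than a functional Pol III unit. The annotated SEBOX coding region spans 570 nt, somewhat less than the 674 bp recorded insert size, which may also include flanking and barcode sequence. The depositor warns of possible plasmid recombination, as is common with LTR-containing vectors.
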