Features (pLannotate 1.2.2; 31 found; start..end, strand, type, name):
      5..231     +  promoter       RSV promoter: Rous sarcoma virus enhancer/promoter
    232..412     +  LTR            5' LTR (truncated): truncated 5' long terminal repeat (LTR) from HIV-1
    459..584     +  misc_feature   HIV-1 Ψ: packaging signal of human immunodeficiency virus type 1
    568..931     +  CDS            HIV-1 gag (fragment): gag protein from human immunodeficiency virus 1; gag
   1077..1310    +  misc_feature   RRE: The Rev response element (RRE) of HIV-1 allows for Rev-dependent mRNA export from the nucleus to the cytoplasm.
   1687..1713    +  CDS            Rev (fragment): human immunodeficiency virus 1 (HIV-1) Rev protein; rev; enhances nuclear export of unspliced and incompletely spliced viral mRNAs
   1720..1743    +  promoter       SV40 promoter (fragment): SV40 early promoter
   1744..1815    +  promoter       SV40 promoter (fragment): SV40 enhancer and early promoter
   1839..1974    +  rep_origin     SV40 ori: SV40 origin of replication
   2020..2616    +  CDS            PuroR (fragment): puromycin N-acetyltransferase; pac from Streptomyces; confers resistance to puromycin
   2665..2782    +  misc_feature   cPPT/CTS: central polypurine tract and central termination sequence of HIV-1
   2847..2913    +  CDS            small t antigen (fragment): SV40 (simian virus 40) small t antigen
   2920..4098    +  promoter       EF-1α promoter: strong constitutive promoter for human elongation factor EF-1α
   4115..4684    +  CDS            SEBOX: SEBOX_HUMAN - Also known as OG9X. Protein inferred from homology: Swiss-Prot protein existence level 3. Probable transcription factor involved in the control of specification of mesoderm and endoderm. From Homo sapiens (Human).
   4700..4753    +  promoter       U6 promoter (fragment): RNA polymerase III promoter for human U6 snRNA
   4795..5383    +  misc_feature   WPRE: woodchuck hepatitis virus posttranscriptional regulatory element
   5434..5453    +  misc_feature   cPPT/CTS (fragment): central polypurine tract and central termination sequence of HIV-1
   5455..5688    +  LTR            3' LTR (ΔU3): self-inactivating 3' long terminal repeat (LTR) from HIV-1
   5766..5887    +  polyA_signal   SV40 poly(A) signal: SV40 polyadenylation signal
   5927..6062    +  rep_origin     SV40 ori: SV40 origin of replication
   6083..6101    -  promoter       T7 promoter: promoter for bacteriophage T7 RNA polymerase
   6109..6264    +  CDS            lacZα (fragment): LacZα fragment of β-galactosidase; lacZ fragment
   6269..6697    +  rep_origin     f1 ori (sequence partly withheld): f1 bacteriophage origin of replication; arrow indicates direction of (+) strand synthesis
   6750..6854    +  promoter       AmpR promoter: bla
   6855..7715    +  CDS            AmpR: β-lactamase; bla; confers resistance to ampicillin, carbenicillin, and related antibiotics
   7886..8474    +  rep_origin     ori: high-copy-number ColE1/pMB1/pBR322/pUC origin of replication
   8657..8749    +  CDS            lacI (fragment): lac repressor; lacI; The lac repressor binds to the lac operator to inhibit transcription in E. coli. This inhibition can be relieved by adding lactose or isopropyl-β-D-thiogalactopyranoside (IPTG).
   8762..8783    +  protein_bind   CAP binding site: CAP binding activates transcription in the presence of cAMP. E. coli catabolite activator protein
   8798..8828    +  promoter       lac promoter: promoter for the E. coli lac operon
   8836..8852    +  protein_bind   lac operator: The lac repressor binds to the lac operator to inhibit transcription in E. coli. This inhibition can be relieved by adding lactose or isopropyl-β-D-thiogalactopyranoside (IPTG). lac repressor encoded by lacI
   8897..8915    +  promoter       T3 promoter: promoter for bacteriophage T3 RNA polymerase
>Addgene plasmid #141699 | TFORF0783 | addgene full sequence | sequence record 404508 | Addgene NGS Result
TTAATGTAGTCTTATGCAATACTCTTGTAGTCTTGCAACATGGTAACGATGAGTTAGCAACATGCCTTAC
AAGGAGAGAAAAAGCACCGTGCATGCCGATTGGTGGAAGTAAGGTGGTACGATCGTGCCTTATTAGGAAG
GCAACAGACGGGTCTGACATGGATTGGACGAACCACTGAATTGCCGCATTGCAGAGATATTGTATTTAAG
TGCCTAGCTCGATACATAAACGGGTCTCTCTGGTTAGACCAGATCTGAGCCTGGGAGCTCTCTGGCTAAC
TAGGGAACCCACTGCTTAAGCCTCAATAAAGCTTGCCTTGAGTGCTTCAAGTAGTGTGTGCCCGTCTGTT
GTGTGACTCTGGTAACTAGAGATCCCTCAGACCCTTTTAGTCAGTGTGGAAAATCTCTAGCAGTGGCGCC
CGAACAGGGACTTGAAAGCGAAAGGGAAACCAGAGGAGCTCTCTCGACGCAGGACTCGGCTTGCTGAAGC
GCGCACGGCAAGAGGCGAGGGGCGGCGACTGGTGAGTACGCCAAAAATTTTGACTAGCGGAGGCTAGAAG
GAGAGAGATGGGTGCGAGAGCGTCAGTATTAAGCGGGGGAGAATTAGATCGCGATGGGAAAAAATTCGGT
TAAGGCCAGGGGGAAAGAAAAAATATAAATTAAAACATATAGTATGGGCAAGCAGGGAGCTAGAACGATT
CGCAGTTAATCCTGGCCTGTTAGAAACATCAGAAGGCTGTAGACAAATACTGGGACAGCTACAACCATCC
CTTCAGACAGGATCAGAAGAACTTAGATCATTATATAATACAGTAGCAACCCTCTATTGTGTGCATCAAA
GGATAGAGATAAAAGACACCAAGGAAGCTTTAGACAAGATAGAGGAAGAGCAAAACAAAAGTAAGACCAC
CGCACAGCAAGCGGCCGCTGATCTTCAGACCTGGAGGAGGAGATATGAGGGACAATTGGAGAAGTGAATT
ATATAAATATAAAGTAGTAAAAATTGAACCATTAGGAGTAGCACCCACCAAGGCAAAGAGAAGAGTGGTG
CAGAGAGAAAAAAGAGCAGTGGGAATAGGAGCTTTGTTCCTTGGGTTCTTGGGAGCAGCAGGAAGCACTA
TGGGCGCAGCGTCAATGACGCTGACGGTACAGGCCAGACAATTATTGTCTGGTATAGTGCAGCAGCAGAA
CAATTTGCTGAGGGCTATTGAGGCGCAACAGCATCTGTTGCAACTCACAGTCTGGGGCATCAAGCAGCTC
CAGGCAAGAATCCTGGCTGTGGAAAGATACCTAAAGGATCAACAGCTCCTGGGGATTTGGGGTTGCTCTG
GAAAACTCATTTGCACCACTGCTGTGCCTTGGAATGCTAGTTGGAGTAATAAATCTCTGGAACAGATTTG
GAATCACACGACCTGGATGGAGTGGGACAGAGAAATTAACAATTACACAAGCTTAATACACTCCTTAATT
GAAGAATCGCAAAACCAGCAAGAAAAGAATGAACAAGAATTATTGGAATTAGATAAATGGGCAAGTTTGT
GGAATTGGTTTAACATAACAAATTGGCTGTGGTATATAAAATTATTCATAATGATAGTAGGAGGCTTGGT
AGGTTTAAGAATAGTTTTTGCTGTACTTTCTATAGTGAATAGAGTTAGGCAGGGATATTCACCATTATCG
TTTCAGACCCACCTCCCAACCCCGAGGGGACCCATGCATTGCATCTCAATTAGTCAGCAACCAGGTGTGG
AAAGTCCCCAGGCTCCCCAGCAGGCAGAAGTATGCAAAGCATGCGTCTCAATTAGTCAGCAACCATAGTC
CCGCCCCTAACTCCGCCCATCCCGCCCCTAACTCCGCCCAGTTCCGCCCATTCTCCGCCCCATGGCTGAC
TAATTTTTTTTATTTATGCAGAGGCCGAGGCCGCCTCGGCCTCTGAGCTATTCCAGAAGTAGTGAGGAGG
CTTTTTTGGAGGCCTAGGCTTTTGCAAAAAGCTTTCTAGAGGTACCACCGGAGCTTACCATGACCGAGTA
CAAGCCCACGGTGCGCCTCGCCACCCGCGACGACGTCCCCAGGGCCGTACGCACCCTCGCCGCCGCGTTC
GCCGACTACCCCGCCACGCGCCACACCGTCGATCCGGACCGCCACATCGAGCGGGTCACCGAGCTGCAAG
AACTCTTCCTCACGCGCGTCGGGCTCGACATCGGCAAGGTGTGGGTCGCGGACGACGGCGCCGCCGTGGC
GGTCTGGACCACGCCGGAGAGCGTCGAAGCGGGGGCGGTGTTCGCCGAGATCGGCCCGCGCATGGCCGAG
TTGAGCGGTTCCCGGCTGGCCGCGCAGCAACAGATGGAAGGCCTCCTGGCGCCGCACCGGCCCAAGGAGC
CCGCGTGGTTCCTGGCCACCGTCGGCGTCTCGCCCGACCACCAGGGCAAGGGTCTGGGCAGCGCCGTCGT
GCTCCCCGGAGTGGAGGCGGCCGAGCGCGCCGGGGTGCCCGCCTTCCTGGAGACCTCCGCGCCCCGCAAC
CTCCCCTTCTACGAGCGGCTCGGCTTCACCGTCACCGCCGACGTCGAGGTGCCCGAAGGACCGCGCACCT
GGTGCATGACCCGCAAGCCCGGTGCCAGTTAACGAATTCTAGATCTTGAGACAAATGGCAGTATTCATCC
ACAATTTTAAAAGAAAAGGGGGGATTGGGGGGTACAGTGCAGGGGAAAGAATAGTAGACATAATAGCAAC
AGACATACAAACTAAAGAATTACAAAAACAAATTACAAAAATTCAAAATTTTCGGGTTTATTACAGGGAC
AGCAGAGATCCACTTTGGCGCCGGCTCGAGGCCTGCAGGTGCAAAGATGGATAAAGTTTTAAACAGAGAG
GAATCTTTGCAGCTAATGGACCTTCTAGGTCTTGAAAGGAGTGGGAATTGGCTCCGGTGCCCGTCAGTGG
GCAGAGCGCACATCGCCCACAGTCCCCGAGAAGTTGGGGGGAGGGGTCGGCAATTGAACCGGTGCCTAGA
GAAGGTGGCGCGGGGTAAACTGGGAAAGTGATGTCGTGTACTGGCTCCGCCTTTTTCCCGAGGGTGGGGG
AGAACCGTATATAAGTGCAGTAGTCGCCGTGAACGTTCTTTTTCGCAACGGGTTTGCCGCCAGAACACAG
GTAAGTGCCGTGTGTGGTTCCCGCGGGCCTGGCCTCTTTACGGGTTATGGCCCTTGCGTGCCTTGAATTA
CTTCCACCTGGCTGCAGTACGTGATTCTTGATCCCGAGCTTCGGGTTGGAAGTGGGTGGGAGAGTTCGAG
GCCTTGCGCTTAAGGAGCCCCTTCGCCTCGTGCTTGAGTTGAGGCCTGGCCTGGGCGCTGGGGCCGCCGC
GTGCGAATCTGGTGGCACCTTCGCGCCTGTCTCGCTGCTTTCGATAAGTCTCTAGCCATTTAAAATTTTT
GATGACCTGCTGCGACGCTTTTTTTCTGGCAAGATAGTCTTGTAAATGCGGGCCAAGATCTGCACACTGG
TATTTCGGTTTTTGGGGCCGCGGGCGGCGACGGGGCCCGTGCGTCCCAGCGCACATGTTCGGCGAGGCGG
GGCCTGCGAGCGCGGCCACCGAGAATCGGACGGGGGTAGTCTCAAGCTGGCCGGCCTGCTCTGGTGCCTG
GCCTCGCGCCGCCGTGTATCGCCCCGCCCTGGGCGGCAAGGCTGGCCCGGTCGGCACCAGTTGCGTGAGC
GGAAAGATGGCCGCTTCCCGGCCCTGCTGCAGGGAGCTCAAAATGGAGGACGCGGCGCTCGGGAGAGCGG
GCGGGTGAGTCACCCACACAAAGGAAAAGGGCCTTTCCGTCCTCAGCCGTCGCTTCATGTGACTCCACGG
AGTACCGGGCGCCGTCCAGGCACCTCGATTAGTTCTCGAGCTTTTGGAGTACGTCGTCTTTAGGTTGGGG
GGAGGGGTTTTATGCGATGGAGTTTCCCCACACTGAGTGGGTGGAGACTGAAGTTAGGCCAGCTTGGCAC
TTGATGTAATTCTCCTTGGAATTTGCCCTTTTTGAGTTTGGATCTTGGTTCATTCTCAAGCCTCAGACAG
TGGTTCAAAGTTTTTTTCTTCCATTTCAGGTGTCGTGAGGCTAGCACCGCCACCATGCCCAGCCCTGTGG
ATGCATCCTCAGCAGACGGTGGCAGCGGGTTGGGTTCCCACCGGAGAAAGCGGACCACCTTCAGCAAAGG
GCAGCTACTGGAGCTGGAGAGGGCGTTTGCAGCATGGCCCTACCCCAACATCAGCACCCATGAGCACCTG
GCCTGGGTCACTTGCCTTCCTGAGGCCAAGGTACAGGTGTGGTTCCAGAAGCGCTGGGCCAAAATAATCA
AGAACAGGAAGTCAGGAATTCTAAGCCCTGGGTCTGAGTGCCCCCAGAGCTCCTGTTCTCTTCCAGACAC
CCTCCAGCAGCCCTGGGATCCCCAAATGCCAGGCCAACCTCCACCCTCCAGCGGCACACCTCAGCGCACC
TCAGTGTGTCGACATAGCTCCTGTCCAGCTCCTGGCTTGAGTCCACGGCAGGGCTGGGAAGGGGCTAAAG
CTGTAGCCCCATGGGGATCAGCTGGGGCTTCAGAGGTCCACCCTTCTTTAGAGCGAGCTACTCCCCAGAC
TTCACTAGGCAGCCTGTCTGACCTCATCTATGCCTTGGCCATTGTCGTCAATGTGGACCACTCCTAGTAA
TGAACTAGTCCGTAACTTGAAAGTATTTCGATTTCTTGGCTTTATATATCTTGTGGAAAGGACGAACTCC
AGATGAGAGAACATCATATACGCGTTAAGTCGACAATCAACCTCTGGATTACAAAATTTGTGAAAGATTG
ACTGGTATTCTTAACTATGTTGCTCCTTTTACGCTATGTGGATACGCTGCTTTAATGCCTTTGTATCATG
CTATTGCTTCCCGTATGGCTTTCATTTTCTCCTCCTTGTATAAATCCTGGTTGCTGTCTCTTTATGAGGA
GTTGTGGCCCGTTGTCAGGCAACGTGGCGTGGTGTGCACTGTGTTTGCTGACGCAACCCCCACTGGTTGG
GGCATTGCCACCACCTGTCAGCTCCTTTCCGGGACTTTCGCTTTCCCCCTCCCTATTGCCACGGCGGAAC
TCATCGCCGCCTGCCTTGCCCGCTGCTGGACAGGGGCTCGGCTGTTGGGCACTGACAATTCCGTGGTGTT
GTCGGGGAAATCATCGTCCTTTCCTTGGCTGCTCGCCTGTGTTGCCACCTGGATTCTGCGCGGGACGTCC
TTCTGCTACGTCCCTTCGGCCCTCAATCCAGCGGACCTTCCTTCCCGCGGCCTGCTGCCGGCTCTGCGGC
CTCTTCCGCGTCTTCGCCTTCGCCCTCAGACGAGTCGGATCTCCCTTTGGGCCGCCTCCCCGCGTCGACT
TTAAGACCAATGACTTACAAGGCAGCTGTAGATCTTAGCCACTTTTTAAAAGAAAAGGGGGGACTGGAAG
GGCTAATTCACTCCCAACGAAGACAAGATCTGCTTTTTGCTTGTACTGGGTCTCTCTGGTTAGACCAGAT
CTGAGCCTGGGAGCTCTCTGGCTAACTAGGGAACCCACTGCTTAAGCCTCAATAAAGCTTGCCTTGAGTG
CTTCAAGTAGTGTGTGCCCGTCTGTTGTGTGACTCTGGTAACTAGAGATCCCTCAGACCCTTTTAGTCAG
TGTGGAAAATCTCTAGCAGTACGTATAGTAGTTCATGTCATCTTATTATTCAGTATTTATAACTTGCAAA
GAAATGAATATCAGAGAGTGAGAGGAACTTGTTTATTGCAGCTTATAATGGTTACAAATAAAGCAATAGC
ATCACAAATTTCACAAATAAAGCATTTTTTTCACTGCATTCTAGTTGTGGTTTGTCCAAACTCATCAATG
TATCTTATCATGTCTGGCTCTAGCTATCCCGCCCCTAACTCCGCCCATCCCGCCCCTAACTCCGCCCAGT
TCCGCCCATTCTCCGCCCCATGGCTGACTAATTTTTTTTATTTATGCAGAGGCCGAGGCCGCCTCGGCCT
CTGAGCTATTCCAGAAGTAGTGAGGAGGCTTTTTTGGAGGCCTAGGGACGTACCCAATTCGCCCTATAGT
GAGTCGTATTACGCGCGCTCACTGGCCGTCGTTTTACAACGTCGTGACTGGGAAAACCCTGGCGTTACCC
AACTTAATCGCCTTGCAGCACATCCCCCTTTCGCCAGCTGGCGTAATAGCGAAGAGGCCCGCACCGATCG
CCCTTCCCAACAGTTGCGCAGCCTGAATGGCGAATGGG
[124 nt withheld, positions 6269-6392]
C
[91 nt withheld, positions 6394-6484]
A
[49 nt withheld, positions 6486-6534]
CCTTTGACGTTGGAGTCCACGTTCTTT
[37 nt withheld, positions 6562-6598]
ACCCTATCTCGGTCTATTCTTTTGATTTATAAGGGATTTTGCCGATTTCGGCCTATTGGTTAAAAAATGA
GCTGATTTAACAAAAATTTAACGCGAATTTTAACAAAATATTAACGCTTACAATTTAGGTGGCACTTTTC
GGGGAAATGTGCGCGGAACCCCTATTTGTTTATTTTTCTAAATACATTCAAATATGTATCCGCTCATGAG
ACAATAACCCTGATAAATGCTTCAATAATATTGAAAAAGGAAGAGTATGAGTATTCAACATTTCCGTGTC
GCCCTTATTCCCTTTTTTGCGGCATTTTGCCTTCCTGTTTTTGCTCACCCAGAAACGCTGGTGAAAGTAA
AAGATGCTGAAGATCAGTTGGGTGCACGAGTGGGTTACATCGAACTGGATCTCAACAGCGGTAAGATCCT
TGAGAGTTTTCGCCCCGAAGAACGTTTTCCAATGATGAGCACTTTTAAAGTTCTGCTATGTGGCGCGGTA
TTATCCCGTATTGACGCCGGGCAAGAGCAACTCGGTCGCCGCATACACTATTCTCAGAATGACTTGGTTG
AGTACTCACCAGTCACAGAAAAGCATCTTACGGATGGCATGACAGTAAGAGAATTATGCAGTGCTGCCAT
AACCATGAGTGATAACACTGCGGCCAACTTACTTCTGACAACGATCGGAGGACCGAAGGAGCTAACCGCT
TTTTTGCACAACATGGGGGATCATGTAACTCGCCTTGATCGTTGGGAACCGGAGCTGAATGAAGCCATAC
CAAACGACGAGCGTGACACCACGATGCCTGTAGCAATGGCAACAACGTTGCGCAAACTATTAACTGGCGA
ACTACTTACTCTAGCTTCCCGGCAACAATTAATAGACTGGATGGAGGCGGATAAAGTTGCAGGACCACTT
CTGCGCTCGGCCCTTCCGGCTGGCTGGTTTATTGCTGATAAATCTGGAGCCGGTGAGCGTGGGTCTCGCG
GTATCATTGCAGCACTGGGGCCAGATGGTAAGCCCTCCCGTATCGTAGTTATCTACACGACGGGGAGTCA
GGCAACTATGGATGAACGAAATAGACAGATCGCTGAGATAGGTGCCTCACTGATTAAGCATTGGTAACTG
TCAGACCAAGTTTACTCATATATACTTTAGATTGATTTAAAACTTCATTTTTAATTTAAAAGGATCTAGG
TGAAGATCCTTTTTGATAATCTCATGACCAAAATCCCTTAACGTGAGTTTTCGTTCCACTGAGCGTCAGA
CCCCGTAGAAAAGATCAAAGGATCTTCTTGAGATCCTTTTTTTCTGCGCGTAATCTGCTGCTTGCAAACA
AAAAAACCACCGCTACCAGCGGTGGTTTGTTTGCCGGATCAAGAGCTACCAACTCTTTTTCCGAAGGTAA
CTGGCTTCAGCAGAGCGCAGATACCAAATACTGTTCTTCTAGTGTAGCCGTAGTTAGGCCACCACTTCAA
GAACTCTGTAGCACCGCCTACATACCTCGCTCTGCTAATCCTGTTACCAGTGGCTGCTGCCAGTGGCGAT
AAGTCGTGTCTTACCGGGTTGGACTCAAGACGATAGTTACCGGATAAGGCGCAGCGGTCGGGCTGAACGG
GGGGTTCGTGCACACAGCCCAGCTTGGAGCGAACGACCTACACCGAACTGAGATACCTACAGCGTGAGCT
ATGAGAAAGCGCCACGCTTCCCGAAGGGAGAAAGGCGGACAGGTATCCGGTAAGCGGCAGGGTCGGAACA
GGAGAGCGCACGAGGGAGCTTCCAGGGGGAAACGCCTGGTATCTTTATAGTCCTGTCGGGTTTCGCCACC
TCTGACTTGAGCGTCGATTTTTGTGATGCTCGTCAGGGGGGCGGAGCCTATGGAAAAACGCCAGCAACGC
GGCCTTTTTACGGTTCCTGGCCTTTTGCTGGCCTTTTGCTCACATGTTCTTTCCTGCGTTATCCCCTGAT
TCTGTGGATAACCGTATTACCGCCTTTGAGTGAGCTGATACCGCTCGCCGCAGCCGAACGACCGAGCGCA
GCGAGTCAGTGAGCGAGGAAGCGGAAGAGCGCCCAATACGCAAACCGCCTCTCCCCGCGCGTTGGCCGAT
TCATTAATGCAGCTGGCACGACAGGTTTCCCGACTGGAAAGCGGGCAGTGAGCGCAACGCAATTAATGTG
AGTTAGCTCACTCATTAGGCACCCCAGGCTTTACACTTTATGCTTCCGGCTCGTATGTTGTGTGGAATTG
TGAGCGGATAACAATTTCACACAGGAAACAGCTATGACCATGATTACGCCAAGCGCGCAATTAACCCTCA
CTAAAGGGAACAAAAGCTGGAGCTGCAAGC
