>Addgene plasmid #141699 | TFORF0783 | depositor partial sequence | sequence record 277234 | Insert
ACCGCCACCATGCCCAGCCCTGTGGATGCATCCTCAGCAGACGGTGGCAGCGGGTTGGGTTCCCACCGGA
GAAAGCGGACCACCTTCAGCAAAGGGCAGCTACTGGAGCTGGAGAGGGCGTTTGCAGCATGGCCCTACCC
CAACATCAGCACCCATGAGCACCTGGCCTGGGTCACTTGCCTTCCTGAGGCCAAGGTACAGGTGTGGTTC
CAGAAGCGCTGGGCCAAAATAATCAAGAACAGGAAGTCAGGAATTCTAAGCCCTGGGTCTGAGTGCCCCC
AGAGCTCCTGTTCTCTTCCAGACACCCTCCAGCAGCCCTGGGATCCCCAAATGCCAGGCCAACCTCCACC
CTCCAGCGGCACACCTCAGCGCACCTCAGTGTGTCGACATAGCTCCTGTCCAGCTCCTGGCTTGAGTCCA
CGGCAGGGCTGGGAAGGGGCTAAAGCTGTAGCCCCATGGGGATCAGCTGGGGCTTCAGAGGTCCACCCTT
CTTTAGAGCGAGCTACTCCCCAGACTTCACTAGGCAGCCTGTCTGACCTCATCTATGCCTTGGCCATTGT
CGTCAATGTGGACCACTCCTAGTAATGAACTAGTCCGTAACTTGAAAGTATTTCGATTTCTTGGCTTTAT
ATATCTTGTGGAAAGGACGAACTCCAGATGAGAGAACATCATAT
