>Addgene plasmid #141699 | TFORF0783 | depositor partial sequence | sequence record 277235 | Barcode
ACTCCAGATGAGAGAACATCATAT
